Addgene plasmid #214822: pPBpuro-Rab5S34N
Purpose: Encoding dominant negative Rab5A
Depositing lab: Michiyuki Matsuda. Depositing organization: Kyoto University, Graduate School of Biostudies. Publication: Front-biased activation of Ras-Rab5-Rac1 loop coordinates collective cell migration. Jikko Y, Deguchi E, Matsuda K, Hino N, Tsukiji S, Matsuda M, Terai K. J Cell Sci. 2025 Jul 16:jcs.263779. doi: 10.1242/jcs.263779. PubMed 40667649.
Backbone
  Vector backbone: pPB
  Backbone size w/o insert (bp): 6920
  Total vector size (bp): 7568
  Vector type: Mammalian Expression
  Selectable markers: Puromycin
Growth in bacteria
  Bacterial resistance: Ampicillin, 100 μg/mL
  Growth temperature: 37°C
  Growth strain: NEB Stable
  Copy number: Unknown
Gene/Insert
  Gene/Insert name: Dominant negative Rab5
  Insert size (bp): 648
  Promoter: CAG promoter
  Cloning method: Restriction Enzyme; 5′ cloning site XhoI (not destroyed); 3′ cloning site NotI (not destroyed)
  Sequencing primers: 5′ none; 3′ none
Terms and licenses: Academic/Nonprofit Terms; Industry Terms: Not Available to Industry
How to cite: pPBpuro-Rab5S34N was a gift from Michiyuki Matsuda (Addgene plasmid # 214822 ; http://n2t.net/addgene:214822 ; RRID:Addgene_214822)
