[The description below was written by a language model from this plasmid's Addgene catalogue record and pLannotate feature annotations shown in this document.]
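Description:
pPBpuro-Rab5S34N is a mammalian expression plasmid built on the pPB backbone, recorded at about 7.6 kb, that encodes a dominant-negative form of the small GTPase Rab5A. It is propagated in E. coli through a high-copy ColE1/pUC-type origin with ampicillin selection (AmpR under its own bla promoter). It also retains pBluescript-like cloning-vector remnants: an f1 origin, T7 and T3 promoters, and fragments of lacZα, lacI and the lac promoter/operator. The pPB name suggests a piggyBac transposon vector intended for transposase-mediated genomic integration, but the feature table does not annotate any transposon terminal repeats, so the record does not confirm this.

The payload is a single bicistronic cassette driven by the CAG promoter, annotated as its three parts: CMV enhancer, chicken β-actin promoter and a chimeric β-actin/β-globin intron. Downstream, the roughly 650 bp Rab5A coding sequence sits between preserved XhoI and NotI sites. The annotation tool matched it best to the canine RAB5A protein entry, though the catalogue fields do not state a species. The S34N substitution named in the plasmid is the classic change that biases Rab5 toward its inactive, GDP-bound state, so the protein interferes with endogenous Rab5 activation and early endosomal trafficking. No epitope tag or fluorescent reporter is annotated.

An EMCV IRES follows the insert and allows translation of puromycin N-acetyltransferase from the same transcript, which ends at a bGH polyadenylation signal. Puromycin-resistant cells are therefore likely to express the mutant GTPase as well. The associated publication used the construct to study a Ras–Rab5–Rac1 signalling loop in collective cell migration, which fits its use for inhibiting Rab5 function in stably selected mammalian cells.
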