Features (pLannotate 1.2.2; 23 found; start..end, strand, type, name):
     30..458     -  rep_origin     f1 ori (sequence partly withheld): f1 bacteriophage origin of replication; arrow indicates direction of (+) strand synthesis
    463..618     -  CDS            lacZα (fragment): LacZα fragment of β-galactosidase; lacZ fragment
    626..644     +  promoter       T7 promoter: promoter for bacteriophage T7 RNA polymerase
   1011..1390    +  enhancer       CMV enhancer: human cytomegalovirus immediate early enhancer
   1392..1669    +  promoter       chicken β-actin promoter: No description available
   1670..2686    +  intron         chimeric intron: chimera between introns from chicken β-actin and rabbit β-globin
   2759..3403    +  CDS            RAB5A: RAB5A_CANLF - Experimental evidence at protein level: Swiss-Prot protein existence level 1. Small GTPase which cycles between active GTP-bound and inactive GDP-bound states. In its active state, binds to a variety of effector proteins to regulate cellular responses such as of intracellular membrane trafficking, from the formation of transport vesicles to their fusion with membranes. Active GTP-bound form is able to recruit to membranes different sets of downstream effectors directly responsible for vesicle formation, movement, tethering and fusion (PubMed:8521472). RAB5A is required for the fu
   3472..4033    +  misc_feature   IRES: internal ribosome entry site (IRES) of the encephalomyocarditis virus (EMCV)
   4036..4635    +  CDS            PuroR: puromycin N-acetyltransferase; pac from Streptomyces alboniger; confers resistance to puromycin
   4668..4892    +  polyA_signal   bGH poly(A) signal: bovine growth hormone polyadenylation signal
   4896..4912    +  promoter       SV40 promoter (fragment): SV40 enhancer and early promoter
   4963..4979    -  protein_bind   lac operator: The lac repressor binds to the lac operator to inhibit transcription in E. coli. This inhibition can be relieved by adding lactose or isopropyl-β-D-thiogalactopyranoside (IPTG). lac repressor encoded by lacI
   4987..5017    -  promoter       lac promoter: promoter for the E. coli lac operon
   5032..5053    -  protein_bind   CAP binding site: CAP binding activates transcription in the presence of cAMP. E. coli catabolite activator protein
   5066..5105    -  CDS            lacI (fragment): lac repressor; lacI; The lac repressor binds to the lac operator to inhibit transcription in E. coli. This inhibition can be relieved by adding lactose or isopropyl-β-D-thiogalactopyranoside (IPTG).
   5390..5408    -  promoter       T3 promoter: promoter for bacteriophage T3 RNA polymerase
   5453..5469    -  protein_bind   lac operator: The lac repressor binds to the lac operator to inhibit transcription in E. coli. This inhibition can be relieved by adding lactose or isopropyl-β-D-thiogalactopyranoside (IPTG). lac repressor encoded by lacI
   5477..5507    -  promoter       lac promoter: promoter for the E. coli lac operon
   5522..5543    -  protein_bind   CAP binding site: CAP binding activates transcription in the presence of cAMP. E. coli catabolite activator protein
   5556..5648    -  CDS            lacI (fragment): lac repressor; lacI; The lac repressor binds to the lac operator to inhibit transcription in E. coli. This inhibition can be relieved by adding lactose or isopropyl-β-D-thiogalactopyranoside (IPTG).
   5831..6419    -  rep_origin     ori: high-copy-number ColE1/pMB1/pBR322/pUC origin of replication
   6590..7450    -  CDS            AmpR: β-lactamase; bla; confers resistance to ampicillin, carbenicillin, and related antibiotics
   7451..7555    -  promoter       AmpR promoter: bla
>Addgene plasmid #214822 | pPBpuro-Rab5S34N | addgene full sequence | sequence record 433021 | Addgene NGS Result
CTAAATTGTAAGCGTTAATATTTTGTTAAAATTCGCGTTAAATTTTTGTTAAATCAGCTCATTTTTTAAC
CAATAGGCCGAAATCGGCAAAATCCCTTATAAATCAAAAGAATAGACCGAGATAGGGT
[37 nt withheld, positions 129-165]
AAAGAACGTGGACTCCAACGTCAAAGG
[49 nt withheld, positions 193-241]
T
[91 nt withheld, positions 243-333]
G
[124 nt withheld, positions 335-458]
CCCATTCGCCATTCAGGCTGCGCAACTGTTGGGAAGGGCGATCGGTGCGGGCCTCTTCGCTATTACGCCA
GCTGGCGAAAGGGGGATGTGCTGCAAGGCGATTAAGTTGGGTAACGCCAGGGTTTTCCCAGTCACGACGT
TGTAAAACGACGGCCAGTGAGCGCGCGTAATACGACTCACTATAGGGCGAATTGGGGCGCGCCATTCTAG
ATTAACCCTAGAAAGATAGTCTGCGTAAAATTGACGCATGCATTCTTGAAATATTGCTCTCTCTTTCTAA
ATAGCGCGAATCCGTCGCTGTGCATTTAGGACATCTCAGTCGCCGCTTGGAGCTCCCGTGAGGCGTGCTT
GTCAATGCGGTAAGTGTCACTGATTTTGAACTATAACGACCGCGTGAGTCAAAATGACGCATGATTATCT
TTTACGTGACTTTTAAGATTTAACTCATACGATAATTATATTGTTATTTCATGTTCTACTTACGTGATAA
CTTATTATATATATATTTTCTTGTTATAGATATCAACTAGAATGCTAGCATGGGCCCATCTCGACATTGA
TTATTGACTAGTTATTAATAGTAATCAATTACGGGGTCATTAGTTCATAGCCCATATATGGAGTTCCGCG
TTACATAACTTACGGTAAATGGCCCGCCTGGCTGACCGCCCAACGACCCCCGCCCATTGACGTCAATAAT
GACGTATGTTCCCATAGTAACGCCAATAGGGACTTTCCATTGACGTCAATGGGTGGAGTATTTACGGTAA
ACTGCCCACTTGGCAGTACATCAAGTGTATCATATGCCAAGTACGCCCCCTATTGACGTCAATGACGGTA
AATGGCCCGCCTGGCATTATGCCCAGTACATGACCTTATGGGACTTTCCTACTTGGCAGTACATCTACGT
ATTAGTCATCGCTATTACCATGGTCGAGGTGAGCCCCACGTTCTGCTTCACTCTCCCCATCTCCCCCCCC
TCCCCACCCCCAATTTTGTATTTATTTATTTTTTAATTATTTTGTGCAGCGATGGGGGCGGGGGGGGGGG
GGGGGCGCGCGCCAGGCGGGGCGGGGCGGGGCGAGGGGCGGGGCGGGGCGAGGCGGAGAGGTGCGGCGGC
AGCCAATCAGAGCGGCGCGCTCCGAAAGTTTCCTTTTATGGCGAGGCGGCGGCGGCGGCGGCCCTATAAA
AAGCGAAGCGCGCGGCGGGCGGGAGTCGCTGCGCGCTGCCTTCGCCCCGTGCCCCGCTCCGCCGCCGCCT
CGCGCCGCCCGCCCCGGCTCTGACTGACCGCGTTACTCCCACAGGTGAGCGGGCGGGACGGCCCTTCTCC
TCCGGGCTGTAATTAGCGCTTGGTTTAATGACGGCTTGTTTCTTTTCTGTGGCTGCGTGAAAGCCTTGAG
GGGCTCCGGGAGGGCCCTTTGTGCGGGGGGAGCGGCTCGGGGGGTGCGTGCGTGTGTGTGTGCGTGGGGA
GCGCCGCGTGCGGCTCCGCGCTGCCCGGCGGCTGTGAGCGCTGCGGGCGCGGCGCGGGGCTTTGTGCGCT
CCGCAGTGTGCGCGAGGGGAGCGCGGCCGGGGGCGGTGCCCCGCGGTGCGGGGGGGGCTGCGAGGGGAAC
AAAGGCTGCGTGCGGGGTGTGTGCGTGGGGGGGTGAGCAGGGGGTGTGGGCGCGTCGGTCGGGCTGCAAC
CCCCCCTGCACCCCCCTCCCCGAGTTGCTGAGCACGGCCCGGCTTCGGGTGCGGGGCTCCGTACGGGGCG
TGGCGCGGGGCTCGCCGTGCCGGGCGGGGGGTGGCGGCAGGTGGGGGTGCCGGGCGGGGCGGGGCCGCCT
CGGGCCGGGGAGGGCTCGGGGGAGGGGCGCGGCGGCCCCCGGAGCGCCGGCGGCTGTCGAGGCGCGGCGA
GCCGCAGCCATTGCCTTTTATGGTAATCGTGCGAGAGGGCGCAGGGACTTCCTTTGTCCCAAATCTGTGC
GGAGCCGAAATCTGGGAGGCGCCGCCGCACCCCCTCTAGCGGGCGCGGGGCGAAGCGGTGCGGCGCCGGC
AGGAAGGAAATGGGCGGGGAGGGCCTTCGTGCGTCGCCGCGCCGCCGTCCCCTTCTCCCTCTCCAGCCTC
GGGGCTGTCCGCGGGGGGACGGCTGCCTTCGGGGGGGACGGGGCAGGGCGGGGTTCGGCTTCTGGCGTGT
GACCGGCGGCTCTAGAGCCTCTGCTAACCATGTTCATGCCTTCTTCTTTTTCCTACAGCTCCTGGGCAAC
GTGCTGGTTATTGTGCTGTCTCATCATTTTGGCAAAGAATTGGGATCCGAATTCCTCGAGATGGCTAATC
GAGGAGCAACAAGACCCAACGGGCCAAATACTGGAAATAAAATATGCCAGTTCAAACTAGTACTTCTGGG
AGAGTCTGCTGTTGGCAAAAATAGCCTAGTGCTTCGTTTTGTGAAGGGCCAATTTCATGAATTTCAAGAG
AGTACCATAGGGGCTGCTTTTCTAACCCAAACTGTGTGTCTTGATGATACAACAGTAAAGTTTGAAATAT
GGGATACAGCTGGTCAAGAACGATACCATAGCTTAGCACCAATGTACTACAGAGGAGCACAAGCAGCCAT
AGTTGTATATGATATCACAAATGAGGAGTCCTTTGCCAGAGCCAAAAACTGGGTTAAAGAACTTCAGAGG
CAAGCCAGTCCTAACATTGTAATAGCTTTATCAGGAAACAAGGCTGATCTTGCAAATAAAAGAGCTGTCG
ATTTCCAGGAAGCACAGTCCTATGCAGATGACAACAGTTTATTATTCATGGAGACATCAGCTAAAACATC
GATGAATGTAAATGAAATATTCATGGCAATAGCTAAAAAGTTGCCAAAGAACGAACCACAGAATCCAGGA
GCAAATTCTGCCAGAGGAAGAGGAGTAGACCTTACTGAACCCACGCAGCCAACCAGGAGTCAGTGTTGTA
GTAACTAAGCGGCCGCTCTAGAGTCAACTAACTTAAGCTAGCAACGGTTTCCCTCTAGCGGGATCAATTC
CGCCCCCCCCCCCTAACGTTACTGGCCGAAGCCGCTTGGAATAAGGCCGGTGTGCGTTTGTCTATATGTT
ATTTTCCACCATATTGCCGTCTTTTGGCAATGTGAGGGCCCGGAAACCTGGCCCTGTCTTCTTGACGAGC
ATTCCTAGGGGTCTTTCCCCTCTCGCCAAAGGAATGCAAGGTCTGTTGAATGTCGTGAAGGAAGCAGTTC
CTCTGGAAGCTTCTTGAAGACAAACAACGTCTGTAGCGACCCTTTGCAGGCAGCGGAACCCCCCACCTGG
CGACAGGTGCCTCTGCGGCCAAAAGCCACGTGTATAAGATACACCTGCAAAGGCGGCACAACCCCAGTGC
CACGTTGTGAGTTGGATAGTTGTGGAAAGAGTCAAATGGCTCTCCTCAAGCGTATTCAACAAGGGGCTGA
AGGATGCCCAGAAGGTACCCCATTGTATGGGATCTGATCTGGGGCCTCGGTGCACATGCTTTACATGTGT
TTAGTCGAGGTTAAAAAAACGTCTAGGCCCCCCGAACCACGGGGACGTGGTTTTCCTTTGAAAAACACGA
TAATACCATGACCGAGTACAAGCCCACGGTGCGCCTCGCCACCCGCGACGACGTCCCCAGGGCCGTACGC
ACCCTCGCCGCCGCGTTCGCCGACTACCCCGCCACGCGCCACACCGTCGATCCGGACCGCCACATCGAGC
GGGTCACCGAGCTGCAAGAACTCTTCCTCACGCGCGTCGGGCTCGACATCGGCAAGGTGTGGGTCGCGGA
CGACGGCGCCGCGGTGGCGGTCTGGACCACGCCGGAGAGCGTCGAAGCGGGGGCGGTGTTCGCCGAGATC
GGCCCGCGCATGGCCGAGTTGAGCGGTTCCCGGCTGGCCGCGCAGCAACAGATGGAAGGCCTCCTGGCGC
CGCACCGGCCCAAGGAGCCCGCGTGGTTCCTGGCCACCGTCGGCGTCTCGCCCGACCACCAGGGCAAGGG
TCTGGGCAGCGCCGTCGTGCTCCCCGGAGTGGAGGCGGCCGAGCGCGCCGGGGTGCCCGCCTTCCTGGAG
ACCTCCGCGCCCCGCAACCTCCCCTTCTACGAGCGGCTCGGCTTCACCGTCACCGCCGACGTCGAGGTGC
CCGAAGGACCGCGCACCTGGTGCATGACCCGCAAGCCCGGTGCCTGATCGATGATCTAGAGCTCGCTGAT
CAGCCTCGACTGTGCCTTCTAGTTGCCAGCCATCTGTTGTTTGCCCCTCCCCCGTGCCTTCCTTGACCCT
GGAAGGTGCCACTCCCACTGTCCTTTCCTAATAAAATGAGGAAATTGCATCGCATTGTCTGAGTAGGTGT
CATTCTATTCTGGGGGGTGGGGTGGGGCAGGACAGCAAGGGGGAGGATTGGGAAGACAATAGCAGGCATG
CTGGGGATGCGGTGGGCTCTATGGCTTCTGAGGCGGAAAGAACCTGCAGCCCAAGCTTGGCGTAATCATG
GTCATAGCTGTTTCCTGTGTGAAATTGTTATCCGCTCACAATTCCACACAACATACGAGCCGGAAGCATA
AAGTGTAAAGCCTGGGGTGCCTAATGAGTGAGCTAACTCACATTAATTGCGTTGCGCTCACTGCCCGCTT
TCCAGTCGGGAAACCTGTCGTGCCAGCGGATCTTAAAAGTTTTGTTACTTTATAGAAGAAATTTTGAGTT
TTTGTTTTTTTTTAATAAATAAATAAACATAAATAAATTGTTTGTTGAATTTATTATTAGTATGTAAGTG
TAAATATAATAAAACTTAATATCTATTCAAATTAATAAATAAACCTCGATATACAGACCGATAAAACACA
TGCGTCAATTTTACGCATGATTATCTTTAACGTACGTCACAATATGATTATCTTTCTAGGGTTAATCTAG
TATACGCGTTTAATTAATCCAGCTTTTGTTCCCTTTAGTGAGGGTTAATTGCGCGCTTGGCGTAATCATG
GTCATAGCTGTTTCCTGTGTGAAATTGTTATCCGCTCACAATTCCACACAACATACGAGCCGGAAGCATA
AAGTGTAAAGCCTGGGGTGCCTAATGAGTGAGCTAACTCACATTAATTGCGTTGCGCTCACTGCCCGCTT
TCCAGTCGGGAAACCTGTCGTGCCAGCTGCATTAATGAATCGGCCAACGCGCGGGGAGAGGCGGTTTGCG
TATTGGGCGCTCTTCCGCTTCCTCGCTCACTGACTCGCTGCGCTCGGTCGTTCGGCTGCGGCGAGCGGTA
TCAGCTCACTCAAAGGCGGTAATACGGTTATCCACAGAATCAGGGGATAACGCAGGAAAGAACATGTGAG
CAAAAGGCCAGCAAAAGGCCAGGAACCGTAAAAAGGCCGCGTTGCTGGCGTTTTTCCATAGGCTCCGCCC
CCCTGACGAGCATCACAAAAATCGACGCTCAAGTCAGAGGTGGCGAAACCCGACAGGACTATAAAGATAC
CAGGCGTTTCCCCCTGGAAGCTCCCTCGTGCGCTCTCCTGTTCCGACCCTGCCGCTTACCGGATACCTGT
CCGCCTTTCTCCCTTCGGGAAGCGTGGCGCTTTCTCATAGCTCACGCTGTAGGTATCTCAGTTCGGTGTA
GGTCGTTCGCTCCAAGCTGGGCTGTGTGCACGAACCCCCCGTTCAGCCCGACCGCTGCGCCTTATCCGGT
AACTATCGTCTTGAGTCCAACCCGGTAAGACACGACTTATCGCCACTGGCAGCAGCCACTGGTAACAGGA
TTAGCAGAGCGAGGTATGTAGGCGGTGCTACAGAGTTCTTGAAGTGGTGGCCTAACTACGGCTACACTAG
AAGAACAGTATTTGGTATCTGCGCTCTGCTGAAGCCAGTTACCTTCGGAAAAAGAGTTGGTAGCTCTTGA
TCCGGCAAACAAACCACCGCTGGTAGCGGTGGTTTTTTTGTTTGCAAGCAGCAGATTACGCGCAGAAAAA
AAGGATCTCAAGAAGATCCTTTGATCTTTTCTACGGGGTCTGACGCTCAGTGGAACGAAAACTCACGTTA
AGGGATTTTGGTCATGAGATTATCAAAAAGGATCTTCACCTAGATCCTTTTAAATTAAAAATGAAGTTTT
AAATCAATCTAAAGTATATATGAGTAAACTTGGTCTGACAGTTACCAATGCTTAATCAGTGAGGCACCTA
TCTCAGCGATCTGTCTATTTCGTTCATCCATAGTTGCCTGACTCCCCGTCGTGTAGATAACTACGATACG
GGAGGGCTTACCATCTGGCCCCAGTGCTGCAATGATACCGCGAGACCCACGCTCACCGGCTCCAGATTTA
TCAGCAATAAACCAGCCAGCCGGAAGGGCCGAGCGCAGAAGTGGTCCTGCAACTTTATCCGCCTCCATCC
AGTCTATTAATTGTTGCCGGGAAGCTAGAGTAAGTAGTTCGCCAGTTAATAGTTTGCGCAACGTTGTTGC
CATTGCTACAGGCATCGTGGTGTCACGCTCGTCGTTTGGTATGGCTTCATTCAGCTCCGGTTCCCAACGA
TCAAGGCGAGTTACATGATCCCCCATGTTGTGCAAAAAAGCGGTTAGCTCCTTCGGTCCTCCGATCGTTG
TCAGAAGTAAGTTGGCCGCAGTGTTATCACTCATGGTTATGGCAGCACTGCATAATTCTCTTACTGTCAT
GCCATCCGTAAGATGCTTTTCTGTGACTGGTGAGTACTCAACCAAGTCATTCTGAGAATAGTGTATGCGG
CGACCGAGTTGCTCTTGCCCGGCGTCAATACGGGATAATACCGCGCCACATAGCAGAACTTTAAAAGTGC
TCATCATTGGAAAACGTTCTTCGGGGCGAAAACTCTCAAGGATCTTACCGCTGTTGAGATCCAGTTCGAT
GTAACCCACTCGTGCACCCAACTGATCTTCAGCATCTTTTACTTTCACCAGCGTTTCTGGGTGAGCAAAA
ACAGGAAGGCAAAATGCCGCAAAAAAGGGAATAAGGGCGACACGGAAATGTTGAATACTCATACTCTTCC
TTTTTCAATATTATTGAAGCATTTATCAGGGTTATTGTCTCATGAGCGGATACATATTTGAATGTATTTA
GAAAAATAAACAAATAGGGGTTCCGCGCACATTTCCCCGAAAAGTGCCAC
